Addgene plasmid #245672: pICSL60024
Purpose: Level 0 Golden Gate part U6-26 terminator, GCTT - CGCT
Depositing lab: Mark Youles. Depositing organization: Sainsbury Laboratory, Norwich.
Backbone
  Vector backbone: pICH41276
  Backbone size w/o insert (bp): 2249
  Vector type: Synthetic Biology
Growth in bacteria
  Bacterial resistance: Spectinomycin, 50 μg/mL
  Growth temperature: 37°C
  Growth strain: DH5alpha
  Copy number: High Copy
Gene/Insert
  Gene/Insert name: U6-26 terminator
  Species: Synthetic
  Insert size (bp): 68
  Mutation: BsaI/BpiI sites removed by point-mutation
  Cloning method: Restriction Enzyme; 5′ cloning site BsaI (destroyed during cloning); 3′ cloning site BsaI (destroyed during cloning)
  Sequencing primers: 5′ TCACATGTTCTTTCCTGCG; 3′ GTCTCATGAGCGGATACATATTTGAATG
Terms and licenses: Academic/Nonprofit Terms; Industry Terms: Not Available to Industry
Depositor comments: Level 0 terminator module used for GoldenGate assemblies using the MoClo overhang syntax
How to cite: pICSL60024 was a gift from Mark Youles (Addgene plasmid # 245672 ; http://n2t.net/addgene:245672 ; RRID:Addgene_245672)
