[The description below was written by a language model from this plasmid's Addgene catalogue record and pLannotate feature annotations shown in this document.]
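Description:
pICSL60024 is a Level 0 Golden Gate part plasmid for modular (MoClo-style) synthetic biology assemblies, built on the pICH41276 backbone. It is a small plasmid of about 2.3 kb that is maintained in E. coli through a high-copy ColE1/pUC-type origin of replication. Selection is with spectinomycin, conferred by the aadA aminoglycoside adenylyltransferase gene. The automated annotation places an AmpR (bla) promoter upstream of aadA. It also reports short fragments matching an integron integrase, a gentamicin acetyltransferase and lacI. These are brief partial matches, most plausibly remnants of the source of the resistance cassette and of backbone sequence, not functional genes.

The payload is a 68 bp synthetic U6-26 terminator. The feature table does not annotate this insert, so its position within the sequence cannot be stated from the record. U6 elements are used with RNA polymerase III transcription units, such as those that express small RNAs. The record itself does not name the source organism or any specific downstream application. Internal BsaI and BpiI recognition sites were removed by point mutation, so the part is compatible with Type IIS assembly. The part is defined by GCTT and CGCT fusion overhangs, which correspond to the terminator position in the MoClo overhang syntax. This allows it to be joined in a fixed order with matching promoter and transcribed-sequence modules to build a transcription unit. The record lists the BsaI cloning sites as destroyed during cloning. According to the depositor, the plasmid is a terminator module for Golden Gate assemblies that follow the MoClo standard.
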