Features (pLannotate 1.2.2; 6 found; start..end, strand, type, name):
      1..589     +  rep_origin     ori: high-copy-number ColE1/pMB1/pBR322/pUC origin of replication
    772..821     +  CDS            lacI (fragment): lac repressor; lacI; The lac repressor binds to the lac operator to inhibit transcription in E. coli. This inhibition can be relieved by adding lactose or isopropyl-β-D-thiogalactopyranoside (IPTG).
   1030..1134    +  promoter       AmpR promoter: bla
   1125..1205    -  CDS            int (fragment): INT2_ECOLX - Protein inferred from homology: Swiss-Prot protein existence level 3. Putative integrase believed to be involved in the insertion of antibiotic resistance genes into plasmids and transposons. From Escherichia coli.
   1293..1349    +  CDS            GmR (fragment): gentamycin acetyltransferase; aacC1; confers resistance to gentamycin
   1356..2144    +  CDS            aadA: S3AD_ECOLX - Experimental evidence at protein level: Swiss-Prot protein existence level 1. Mediates bacterial resistance to the antibiotics streptomycin and spectinomycin. From Escherichia coli.
>Addgene plasmid #245672 | pICSL60024 | addgene full sequence | sequence record 498366 | Addgene NGS Result
TTGAGATCCTTTTTTTCTGCGCGTAATCTGCTGCTTGCAAACAAAAAAACCACCGCTACCAGCGGTGGTT
TGTTTGCCGGATCAAGAGCTACCAACTCTTTTTCCGAAGGTAACTGGCTTCAGCAGAGCGCAGATACCAA
ATACTGTTCTTCTAGTGTAGCCGTAGTTAGGCCACCACTTCAAGAACTCTGTAGCACCGCCTACATACCT
CGCTCTGCTAATCCTGTTACCAGTGGCTGCTGCCAGTGGCGATAAGTCGTGTCTTACCGGGTTGGACTCA
AGACGATAGTTACCGGATAAGGCGCAGCGGTCGGGCTGAACGGGGGGTTCGTGCACACAGCCCAGCTTGG
AGCGAACGACCTACACCGAACTGAGATACCTACAGCGTGAGCTATGAGAAAGCGCCACGCTTCCCGAAGG
GAGAAAGGCGGACAGGTATCCGGTAAGCGGCAGGGTCGGAACAGGAGAGCGCACGAGGGAGCTTCCAGGG
GGAAACGCCTGGTATCTTTATAGTCCTGTCGGGTTTCGCCACCTCTGACTTGAGCGTCGATTTTTGTGAT
GCTCGTCAGGGGGGCGGAGCCTATGGAAAAACGCCAGCAACGCGGCCTTTTTACGGTTCCTGGCCTTTTG
CTGGCCTTTTGCTCACATGTTCTTTCCTGCGTTATCCCCTGATTCTGTGGATAACCGTATTACCGCCTTT
GAGTGAGCTGATACCGCTCGCCGCAGCCGAACGACCGAGCGCAGCGAGTCAGTGAGCGAGGAAGCGGAAG
AGCGCCCAATACGCAAACCGCCTCTCCCCGCGCGTTGGCCGATTCATTAATCACTCTGTGGTCTCAGCTT
TTTTTTGCAAAATTTTCCAGATCGATTTCTTCTTCCTCTGTTCTTCGGCGTTCAATTTCTGGGGCGCTTG
AGACCACGAAGTGGCTCTTCAGTGGACGAAAGGGCCTCGTGATACGCCTATTTTTATAGGTTAATGTCAT
GATAATAATGGTTTCTTAGACGTCAGGTGGCACTTTTCGGGGAAATGTGCGCGGAACCCCTATTTGTTTA
TTTTTCTAAATACATTCAAATATGTATCCGCTCATGAGACAATAACCCTGATAAATGCTTCAATAATATT
GAAAAAGGAAGAGTATGCGCTCACGCAACTGGTCCAGAACCTTGACCGAACGCAGCGGTGGTAACGGCGC
AGTGGCGGTTTTCATGGCTTGTTATGACTGTTTTTTTTTGGGGTACAGTCTATGCCTCGGGCATCCAAGC
AGCAAGCGCGTTACGCCGTGGGTCGATGTTTGATGTTATGGAGCAGCAACGATGTTACGCAGCAGGGCAG
TCGCCCTAAAACAAAGTTAAACATCATGAGGGAAGCGGTGATCGCCGAAGTATCGACTCAACTATCAGAG
GTAGTTGGCGTCATCGAGCGCCATCTCGAACCGACGTTGCTGGCCGTACATTTGTACGGCTCCGCAGTGG
ATGGCGGCCTGAAGCCACACAGCGATATTGATTTGCTGGTTACGGTGACCGTAAGGCTTGATGAAACAAC
GCGGCGAGCTTTGATCAACGACCTTTTGGAAACTTCGGCTTCCCCTGGAGAGAGCGAGATTCTCCGCGCT
GTAGAAGTCACCATTGTTGTGCACGACGACATCATTCCGTGGCGTTATCCAGCTAAGCGCGAACTGCAAT
TTGGAGAATGGCAGCGCAATGACATTCTTGCAGGTATCTTCGAGCCAGCCACGATCGACATTGATCTGGC
TATCTTGCTGACAAAAGCAAGAGAACATAGCGTTGCCTTGGTAGGTCCAGCGGCGGAGGAACTCTTTGAT
CCGGTTCCTGAACAGGATCTATTTGAGGCGCTAAATGAAACCTTAACGCTATGGAACTCGCCGCCCGACT
GGGCTGGCGATGAGCGAAATGTAGTGCTTACGTTGTCCCGCATTTGGTACAGCGCAGTAACCGGCAAAAT
CGCGCCGAAGGATGTCGCTGCCGACTGGGCAATGGAGCGCCTGCCGGCCCAGTATCAGCCCGTCATACTT
GAAGCTAGACAGGCTTATCTTGGACAAGAAGAAGATCGCTTGGCCTCGCGCGCAGATCAGTTGGAAGAAT
TTGTCCATTACGTAAAAGGCGAGATCACCAAGGTAGTCGGCAAATAACTGTCAGACCAAGTTTACTCATA
TATACTTTAGATTGATTTAAAACTTCATTTTTAATTTAAAAGGATCTAGGTGAAGATCCTTTTTGATAAT
CTCATGACCAAAATCCCTTAACGTGAGTTTTCGTTCCACTGAGCGTCAGACCCCGTAGAAAAGATCAAAG
GATCTTC
